>Addgene plasmid #13532 | pTK222 | depositor full sequence | sequence record 7658 | Author sequence
AGCTTATGGCCCAACAATCACCCTATTCAGCAGCGATGGCAGAACAGCGTCACCAGGAGTGGTTACGTTT
TGTCGACCTGCTTAAGAATGCCTACCAAAACGATCTCCATTTACCGTTGTTAAACCTGATGCTGACGCCA
GATGAGCGCGAAGCGTTGGGGACTCGCGTGCGTATTGTCGAAGAGCTGTTGCGCGGCGAAATGAGCCAGC
GTGAGTTAAAAAATGAACTCGGCGCAGGCATCGCGACGATTACGCGTGGATCTAACAGCCTGAAAGCCGC
GCCCGTCGAGCTGCGCCAGTGGCTGGAAGAGGTGTTGCTGAAAAGCGATTGAAAGCTTGATCCGGCTGCT
AACAAAGCCCGAAAGGAAGCTGAGTTGGCTGCTGCCACCGCTGAGCAATAACTAGCATAACCCCTTGGGG
CCCGTTTAAACCCGCTGATCAGCCTCGACTGTGCCTTCTAGTTGCCAGCCATCTGTTGTTTGCCCCTCCC
CCGTGCCTTCCTTGACCCTGGAAGGTGCCACTCCCACTGTCCTTTCCTAATAAAATGAGGAAATTGCATC
GCATTGTCTGAGTAGGTGTCATTCTATTCTGGGGGGTGGGGTGGGGCAGGACAGCAAGGGGGAGGATTGG
GAAGACAATAGCAGGCATGCTGGGGATGCGGTGGGCTCTATGGCTTCTGAGGCGGAAAGAACCAGCTGGG
GCTCTAGGGGGTATCCCC
[124 nt withheld, positions 719-842]
C
[91 nt withheld, positions 844-934]
A
[49 nt withheld, positions 936-984]
CCTTTGACGTTGGAGTCCACGTTCTTT
[37 nt withheld, positions 1012-1048]
ACCCTATCTCGGTCTATTCTTTTGATTTATAAGGGATTTTGCCGATTTCGGCCTATTGGTTAAAAAATGA
GCTGATTTAACAAAAATTTAACGCGAATTAATTCTGTGGAATGTGTGTCAGTTAGGGTGTGGAAAGTCCC
CAGGCTCCCCAGCAGGCAGAAGTATGCAAAGCATGCATCTCAATTAGTCAGCAACCAGGTGTGGAAAGTC
CCCAGGCTCCCCAGCAGGCAGAAGTATGCAAAGCATGCATCTCAATTAGTCAGCAACCATAGTCCCGCCC
CTAACTCCGCCCATCCCGCCCCTAACTCCGCCCAGTTCCGCCCATTCTCCGCCCCATGGCTGACTAATTT
TTTTTATTTATGCAGAGGCCGAGGCCGCCTCTGCCTCTGAGCTATTCCAGAAGTAGTGAGGAGGCTTTTT
TGGAGGCCTAGGCTTTTGCAAAAAGCTCCCGGGAGCTTGTATATCCATTTTCGGATCTGATCAAGAGACA
GGATGAGGATCGTTTCGCATGATTGAACAAGATGGATTGCACGCAGGTTCTCCGGCCGCTTGGGTGGAGA
GGCTATTCGGCTATGACTGGGCACAACAGACAATCGGCTGCTCTGATGCCGCCGTGTTCCGGCTGTCAGC
GCAGGGGCGCCCGGTTCTTTTTGTCAAGACCGACCTGTCCGGTGCCCTGAATGAACTGCAGGACGAGGCA
GCGCGGCTATCGTGGCTGGCCACGACGGGCGTTCCTTGCGCAGCTGTGCTCGACGTTGTCACTGAAGCGG
GAAGGGACTGGCTGCTATTGGGCGAAGTGCCGGGGCAGGATCTCCTGTCATCTCACCTTGCTCCTGCCGA
GAAAGTATCCATCATGGCTGATGCAATGCGGCGGCTGCATACGCTTGATCCGGCTACCTGCCCATTCGAC
CACCAAGCGAAACATCGCATCGAGCGAGCACGTACTCGGATGGAAGCCGGTCTTGTCGATCAGGATGATC
TGGACGAAGAGCATCAGGGGCTCGCGCCAGCCGAACTGTTCGCCAGGCTCAAGGCGCGCATGCCCGACGG
CGAGGATCTCGTCGTGACCCATGGCGATGCCTGCTTGCCGAATATCATGGTGGAAAATGGCCGCTTTTCT
GGATTCATCGACTGTGGCCGGCTGGGTGTGGCGGACCGCTATCAGGACATAGCGTTGGCTACCCGTGATA
TTGCTGAAGAGCTTGGCGGCGAATGGGCTGACCGCTTCCTCGTGCTTTACGGTATCGCCGCTCCCGATTC
GCAGCGCATCGCCTTCTATCGCCTTCTTGACGAGTTCTTCTGAGCGGGACTCTGGGGTTCGAAATGACCG
ACCAAGCGACGCCCAACCTGCCATCACGAGATTTCGATTCCACCGCCGCCTTCTATGAAAGGTTGGGCTT
CGGAATCGTTTTCCGGGACGCCGGCTGGATGATCCTCCAGCGCGGGGATCTCATGCTGGAGTTCTTCGCC
CACCCCAACTTGTTTATTGCAGCTTATAATGGTTACAAATAAAGCAATAGCATCACAAATTTCACAAATA
AAGCATTTTTTTCACTGCATTCTAGTTGTGGTTTGTCCAAACTCATCAATGTATCTTATCATGTCTGTAT
ACCGTCGACCTCTAGCTAGAGCTTGGCGTAATCATGGTCATAGCTGTTTCCTGTGTGAAATTGTTATCCG
CTCACAATTCCACACAACATACGAGCCGGAAGCATAAAGTGTAAAGCCTGGGGTGCCTAATGAGTGAGCT
AACTCACATTAATTGCGTTGCGCTCACTGCCCGCTTTCCAGTCGGGAAACCTGTCGTGCCAGCTGCATTA
ATGAATCGGCCAACGCGCGGGGAGAGGCGGTTTGCGTATTGGGCGCTCTTCCGCTTCCTCGCTCACTGAC
TCGCTGCGCTCGGTCGTTCGGCTGCGGCGAGCGGTATCAGCTCACTCAAAGGCGGTAATACGGTTATCCA
CAGAATCAGGGGATAACGCAGGAAAGAACATGTGAGCAAAAGGCCAGCAAAAGGCCAGGAACCGTAAAAA
GGCCGCGTTGCTGGCGTTTTTCCATAGGCTCCGCCCCCCTGACGAGCATCACAAAAATCGACGCTCAAGT
CAGAGGTGGCGAAACCCGACAGGACTATAAAGATACCAGGCGTTTCCCCCTGGAAGCTCCCTCGTGCGCT
CTCCTGTTCCGACCCTGCCGCTTACCGGATACCTGTCCGCCTTTCTCCCTTCGGGAAGCGTGGCGCTTTC
TCATAGCTCACGCTGTAGGTATCTCAGTTCGGTGTAGGTCGTTCGCTCCAAGCTGGGCTGTGTGCACGAA
CCCCCCGTTCAGCCCGACCGCTGCGCCTTATCCGGTAACTATCGTCTTGAGTCCAACCCGGTAAGACACG
ACTTATCGCCACTGGCAGCAGCCACTGGTAACAGGATTAGCAGAGCGAGGTATGTAGGCGGTGCTACAGA
GTTCTTGAAGTGGTGGCCTAACTACGGCTACACTAGAAGAACAGTATTTGGTATCTGCGCTCTGCTGAAG
CCAGTTACCTTCGGAAAAAGAGTTGGTAGCTCTTGATCCGGCAAACAAACCACCGCTGGTAGCGGTTTTT
TTGTTTGCAAGCAGCAGATTACGCGCAGAAAAAAAGGATCTCAAGAAGATCCTTTGATCTTTTCTACGGG
GTCTGACGCTCAGTGGAACGAAAACTCACGTTAAGGGATTTTGGTCATGAGATTATCAAAAAGGATCTTC
ACCTAGATCCTTTTAAATTAAAAATGAAGTTTTAAATCAATCTAAAGTATATATGAGTAAACTTGGTCTG
ACAGTTACCAATGCTTAATCAGTGAGGCACCTATCTCAGCGATCTGTCTATTTCGTTCATCCATAGTTGC
CTGACTCCCCGTCGTGTAGATAACTACGATACGGGAGGGCTTACCATCTGGCCCCAGTGCTGCAATGATA
CCGCGAGACCCACGCTCACCGGCTCCAGATTTATCAGCAATAAACCAGCCAGCCGGAAGGGCCGAGCGCA
GAAGTGGTCCTGCAACTTTATCCGCCTCCATCCAGTCTATTAATTGTTGCCGGGAAGCTAGAGTAAGTAG
TTCGCCAGTTAATAGTTTGCGCAACGTTGTTGCCATTGCTACAGGCATCGTGGTGTCACGCTCGTCGTTT
GGTATGGCTTCATTCAGCTCCGGTTCCCAACGATCAAGGCGAGTTACATGATCCCCCATGTTGTGCAAAA
AAGCGGTTAGCTCCTTCGGTCCTCCGATCGTTGTCAGAAGTAAGTTGGCCGCAGTGTTATCACTCATGGT
TATGGCAGCACTGCATAATTCTCTTACTGTCATGCCATCCGTAAGATGCTTTTCTGTGACTGGTGAGTAC
TCAACCAAGTCATTCTGAGAATAGTGTATGCGGCGACCGAGTTGCTCTTGCCCGGCGTCAATACGGGATA
ATACCGCGCCACATAGCAGAACTTTAAAAGTGCTCATCATTGGAAAACGTTCTTCGGGGCGAAAACTCTC
AAGGATCTTACCGCTGTTGAGATCCAGTTCGATGTAACCCACTCGTGCACCCAACTGATCTTCAGCATCT
TTTACTTTCACCAGCGTTTCTGGGTGAGCAAAAACAGGAAGGCAAAATGCCGCAAAAAAGGGAATAAGGG
CGACACGGAAATGTTGAATACTCATACTCTTCCTTTTTCAATATTATTGAAGCATTTATCAGGGTTATTG
TCTCATGAGCGGATACATATTTGAATGTATTTAGAAAAATAAACAAATAGGGGTTCCGCGCACATTTCCC
CGAAAAGTGCCACCTGACGTCGACGGATCGGGAGATCTCCCGATCCCCTATGGTGCACTCTCAGTACAAT
CTGCTCTGATGCCGCATAGTTAAGCCAGTATCTGCTCCCTGCTTGTGTGTTGGAGGTCGCTGAGTAGTGC
GCGAGCAAAATTTAAGCTACAACAAGGCAAGGCTTGACCGACAATTGCATGAAGAATCTGCTTAGGGTTA
GGCGTTTTGCGCTGCTTCGCGATGTACGGGCCAGATATACGCGTTGACATTGATTATTGACTAGTTATTA
ATAGTAATCAATTACGGGGTCATTAGTTCATAGCCCATATATGGAGTTCCGCGTTACATAACTTACGGTA
AATGGCCCGCCTGGCTGACCGCCCAACGACCCCCGCCCATTGACGTCAATAATGACGTATGTTCCCATAG
TAACGCCAATAGGGACTTTCCATTGACGTCAATGGGTGGAGTATTTACGGTAAACTGCCCACTTGGCAGT
ACATCAAGTGTATCATATGCCAAGTACGCCCCCTATTGACGTCAATGACGGTAAATGGCCCGCCTGGCAT
TATGCCCAGTACATGACCTTATGGGACTTTCCTACTTGGCAGTACATCTACGTATTAGTCATCGCTATTA
CCATGGTGATGCGGTTTTGGCAGTACATCAATGGGCGTGGATAGCGGTTTGACTCACGGGGATTTCCAAG
TCTCCACCCCATTGACGTCAATGGGAGTTTGTTTTGGCACCAAAATCAACGGGACTTTCCAAAATGTCGT
AACAACTCCGCCCCATTGACGCAAATGGGCGGTAGGCGTGTACGGTGGGAGGTCTATATAAGCAGAGCTC
TCTGGCTAACTAGAGAACCCACTGCTTACTGGCTTATCGAAATTAATACGACTCACTATAGGGAGACCCA
AGCTGGCTAGCGTTTAAACTTAAGCTTGGTACCGAGCTCGGATCCGGGCCGCATGGTGAGCAAGGGCGAG
GAGCTGTTCACCGGGGTGGTGCCCATCCTGGTCGAGCTGGACGGCGACGTAAACGGCCACAAGTTCAGCG
TGTCCGGCGAGGGCGAGGGCGATGCCACCTACGGCAAGCTGACCCTGAAGTTCATCTGCACCACCGGCAA
GCTGCCCGTGCCCTGGCCCACCCTCGTGACCACCCTGACCTGGGGCGTGCAGTGCTTCAGCCGCTACCCC
GACCACATGAAGCAGCACGACTTCTTCAAGTCCGCCATGCCCGAAGGCTACGTCCAGGAGCGCACCATCT
TCTTCAAGGACGACGGCAACTACAAGACCCGCGCCGAGGTGAAGTTCGAGGGCGACACCCTGGTGAACCG
CATCGAGCTGAAGGGCATCGACTTCAAGGAGGACGGCAACATCCTGGGGCACAAGCTGGAGTACAACTAC
ATCAGCCACAACGTCTATATCACCGCCGACAAGCAGAAGAACGGCATCAAGGCCAACTTCAAGATCCGCC
ACAACATCGAGGACGGCAGCGTGCAGCTCGCCGACCACTACCAGCAGAACACCCCCATCGGCGACGGCCC
CGTGCTGCTGCCCGACAACCACTACCTGAGCACCCAGTCCGCCCTGAGCAAAGACCCCAACGAGAAGCGC
GATCACATGGTCCTGCTGGAGTTCGTGACCGCCGCCGGGATCACTGATATCACAAGTTTGTACAAAAAAG
CTGAACGAGCCCAACAATCACCCTATTCAGCAGCGATGGCAGAACAGCGTCACCAGGAGTGGTTACGTTT
TGTCGACCTGCTTAAGAATGCCTACCAAAACGATCTCCATTTACCGTTGTTAAACCTGATGCTGACGCCA
GATGAGCGCGAAGCGTTGGGGACTCGCGTGCGTATTGTCGAAGAGCTGTTGCGCGGCGAAATGAGCCAGC
GTGAGTTAAAAAATGAACTCGGCGCAGGCATCGCGACGATTACGCGTGGATCTAACAGCCTGAAAGCCGC
GCCCGTCGAGCTGCGCCAGTGGCTGGAAGAGGTGTTGCTGAAAAGCGATAACCCAGCTTTCTTGTACAAA
GTGGTGATATCGGTGAGCAAGGGCGAGGAGCTGTTCACCGGGGTGGTGCCCATCCTGGTCGAGCTGGACG
GCGACGTAAACGGCCACAAGTTCAGCGTGTCCGGCGAGGGCGAGGGCGATGCCACCTACGGCAAGCTGAC
CCTGAAGTTCATCTGCACCACCGGCAAGCTGCCCGTGCCCTGGCCCACCCTCGTGACCACCTTCGGCTAC
GGCCTGCAGTGCTTCGCCCGCTACCCCGACCACATGAAGCAGCACGACTTCTTCAAGTCCGCCATGCCCG
AAGGCTACGTCCAGGAGCGCACCATCTTCTTCAAGGACGACGGCAACTACAAGACCCGCGCCGAGGTGAA
GTTCGAGGGCGACACCCTGGTGAACCGCATCGAGCTGAAGGGCATCGACTTCAAGGAGGACGGCAACATC
CTGGGGCACAAGCTGGAGTACAACTACAACAGCCACAACGTCTATATCATGGCCGACAAGCAGAAGAACG
GCATCAAGGTGAACTTCAAGATCCGCCACAACATCGAGGACGGCAGCGTGCAGCTCGCCGACCACTACCA
GCAGAACACCCCCATCGGCGACGGCCCCGTGCTGCTGCCCGACAACCACTACCTGAGCTACCAGTCCGCC
CTGAGCAAAGACCCCAACGAGAAGCGCGATCACATGGTCCTGCTGGAGTTCGTGACCGCCGCCGGGATCA
CTCTCGGCATGGACGAGCTGTACAAGA
Features (pLannotate 1.2.2; 26 found; start..end, strand, type, name):
      6..329     +  CDS            trpR: TRPR_ECO57 - Experimental evidence at protein level: Swiss-Prot protein existence level 1. This protein is an aporepressor. When complexed with L- tryptophan it binds the operator region of the trp operon (5'- ACTAGT-'3') and prevents the initiation of transcription. The complex also regulates trp repressor biosynthesis by binding to its regulatory region (By similarity). From Escherichia coli O157:H7.
    345..394     +  CDS            SET1 (fragment): solubility-enhancement tag derived from T7 phage gene 10B
    402..422     +  terminator     T7 terminator (fragment): transcription terminator for bacteriophage T7 RNA polymerase
    449..673     +  polyA_signal   bGH poly(A) signal: bovine growth hormone polyadenylation signal
    677..698     +  promoter       SV40 promoter (fragment): SV40 enhancer and early promoter
    719..1147    +  rep_origin     f1 ori (sequence partly withheld): f1 bacteriophage origin of replication; arrow indicates direction of (+) strand synthesis
   1161..1490    +  promoter       SV40 promoter: SV40 enhancer and early promoter
   1557..2348    +  CDS            neo: KKA2_KLEPN - Also known as kan, nptII. Experimental evidence at protein level: Swiss-Prot protein existence level 1. Resistance to kanamycin, neomycin, paromomycin, ribostamycin, butirosin and gentamicin B. From Klebsiella pneumoniae.
   2372..2530    +  CDS            ble (fragment): BLE_KLEPN - Experimental evidence at protein level: Swiss-Prot protein existence level 1. Binding protein with a strong affinity to the bleomycin family of antibiotics. Binds to CL990; an antimitotic-antibiotic compound. From Klebsiella pneumoniae.
   2525..2646    +  polyA_signal   SV40 poly(A) signal: SV40 polyadenylation signal
   2719..2735    -  protein_bind   lac operator: The lac repressor binds to the lac operator to inhibit transcription in E. coli. This inhibition can be relieved by adding lactose or isopropyl-β-D-thiogalactopyranoside (IPTG). lac repressor encoded by lacI
   2743..2773    -  promoter       lac promoter: promoter for the E. coli lac operon
   2788..2809    -  protein_bind   CAP binding site: CAP binding activates transcription in the presence of cAMP. E. coli catabolite activator protein
   2822..2914    -  CDS            lacI (fragment): lac repressor; lacI; The lac repressor binds to the lac operator to inhibit transcription in E. coli. This inhibition can be relieved by adding lactose or isopropyl-β-D-thiogalactopyranoside (IPTG).
   3097..3682    -  rep_origin     ori: high-copy-number ColE1/pMB1/pBR322/pUC origin of replication
   3853..4713    -  CDS            AmpR: β-lactamase; bla; confers resistance to ampicillin, carbenicillin, and related antibiotics
   4714..4818    -  promoter       AmpR promoter: bla
   4877..4929    -  misc_feature   bom (fragment): basis of mobility region from pBR322
   5084..5463    +  enhancer       CMV enhancer: human cytomegalovirus immediate early enhancer
   5464..5667    +  promoter       CMV promoter: human cytomegalovirus (CMV) immediate early promoter
   5663..5696    +  LTR            5' LTR (truncated) (fragment): truncated 5' long terminal repeat (LTR) from HIV-1
   5712..5730    +  promoter       T7 promoter: promoter for bacteriophage T7 RNA polymerase
   5791..6504    +  CDS            ECFP: ECFP is a basic (constitutively fluorescent) cyan fluorescent protein published in 1996, derived from Aequorea victoria. It has low acid sensitivity.
   6517..6837    +  CDS            trpR: TRPR_ECO57 - Experimental evidence at protein level: Swiss-Prot protein existence level 1. This protein is an aporepressor. When complexed with L- tryptophan it binds the operator region of the trp operon (5'- ACTAGT-'3') and prevents the initiation of transcription. The complex also regulates trp repressor biosynthesis by binding to its regulatory region (By similarity). From Escherichia coli O157:H7.
   6839..6863    -  protein_bind   attB2: mutant version of attB; recombination site for the Gateway® BP reaction BP Clonase™
   6871..7584    +  CDS            EYFP: EYFP is a basic (constitutively fluorescent) green/yellow fluorescent protein published in 1996, derived from Aequorea victoria. It is reported to be a very rapidly-maturing weak dimer with high acid sensitivity.
