[The description below was written by a language model from this plasmid's Addgene catalogue record and pLannotate feature annotations shown in this document.]
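Description:
pTK222 is a mammalian expression plasmid built on the pcDNA3.1 backbone that encodes FLIPW-CTYT, a genetically encoded fluorescent nanosensor for tryptophan. The roughly 2.2 kb insert, cloned between BamHI and HindIII sites, is a single fusion arranged as ECFP–TrpR–Venus–TrpR. In the circular map this reading frame spans the numbering origin, so the second TrpR copy appears at the start of the feature table. The yellow fluorescent protein is annotated automatically as EYFP, but the catalogue entry identifies it as the Venus variant. TrpR is the E. coli tryptophan aporepressor, which binds L-tryptophan. Placing two repressor copies in one polypeptide interleaved with a cyan donor and a yellow acceptor fits a FRET sensor design, in which ligand binding alters energy transfer between the two fluorophores.

Expression is driven by the CMV enhancer and immediate-early promoter and terminated by the bovine growth hormone polyadenylation signal. A T7 promoter lies just upstream of the coding region. An SV40 promoter–neomycin phosphotransferase–SV40 poly(A) cassette allows G418 selection of transfected mammalian cells. In bacteria the plasmid is maintained at high copy from a ColE1/pUC-type origin with ampicillin selection, and an f1 origin is also present. Several short annotated fragments, including an attB2 site between TrpR and the yellow fluorophore, a solubility-tag fragment, a T7 terminator fragment and an HIV LTR fragment, are probably cloning remnants or annotation artefacts rather than functional parts. The associated publication used such sensors to monitor tryptophan influx and its exchange with kynurenine in living cells.
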