Addgene plasmid #13532: pTK222
Depositing lab: Wolf Frommer. Publication: Nanosensor detection of an immunoregulatory tryptophan influx/kynurenine efflux cycle. Kaper T, Looger LL, Takanaga H, Platten M, Steinman L, Frommer WB. PLoS Biol. 2007 Oct;5(10):e257. 10.1371/journal.pbio.0050257 PubMed 17896864.
Backbone
  Vector backbone: pcDNA3.1
  Backbone manufacturer: Invitrogen
  Backbone size w/o insert (bp): 5428
  Vector type: Mammalian Expression
  Selectable markers: Neomycin (select with G418)
Growth in bacteria
  Bacterial resistance: Ampicillin, 100 μg/mL
  Growth temperature: 37°C
  Growth strain: DH5alpha
  Copy number: High Copy
Gene/Insert
  Gene/Insert name: FLIPW-CTYT (alt names: ECFP-TrpR-Venus-TrpR; TrpR)
  Species: E. coli
  Insert size (bp): 2200
  Tag / fusion protein: See map
  Cloning method: Restriction Enzyme; 5′ cloning site BamHI (not destroyed); 3′ cloning site HindIII (not destroyed)
  Sequencing primers: 5′ N/A
Resource information
  A portion of this plasmid was derived from a plasmid made by: Venus is from Dr. Atsushi Miyawaki.
Terms and licenses: Academic/Nonprofit Terms; Industry Terms: Not Available to Industry
Depositor comments: For more information, see http://carnegiedpb.stanford.edu/research/frommer/nanosensors/index.html
How to cite: pTK222 was a gift from Wolf Frommer (Addgene plasmid # 13532 ; http://n2t.net/addgene:13532 ; RRID:Addgene_13532)
