>Addgene plasmid #13532 | pTK222 | addgene partial sequence | sequence record 19343 | CMV-F 5'-CGCAAATGGGCGGTAGGCGTG-3'
CGTGGNGNNTTAGCAGAGCTCTCTGGCTACTAGAGAACCCACTGCTTACTGGCTTATCGAAATTAATACG
ACTCACTATAGGGAGACCCAAGCTGGCTAGCGTTTAAACTTAAGCTTGGTACCGAGCTCGGATCCGGGCC
GCATGGTGAGCAAGGGCGAGGAGCTGTTCACCGGGGTGGTGCCCATCCTGGTCGAGCTGGACGGCGACGT
AAACGGCCACAAGTTCAGCGTGTCCGGCGAGGGCGAGGGCGATGCCACCTACGGCAAGCTGACCCTGAAG
TTCATCTGCACCACCGGCAAGCTGCCCGTGCCCTGGCCCACCCTCGTGACCACCCTGACCTGGGGCGTGC
AGTGCTTCAGCCGCTACCCCGACCACATGAAGCAGCACGACTTCTTCAAGTCCGCCATGCCCGAAGGCTA
CGTCCAGGAGCGCACCATCTTCTTCAAGGACGACGGCAACTACAAGACCCGCGCCGAGGTGAAGTTCGAG
GGCGACACCCTGGTGAACCGCATCGAGCTGAAGGGCATCGACTTCAAGGAGGACGGCAACATCCTGGGGC
ACAAGCTGGAGTACAACTACATCAGCCACAACGTCTATATCACCGCCGACAAGCAGAAGAACGGCATCAA
GGCCAACTTCAAAGGANNCACGGAGGTGTCGACNNAAAACNNAAANAAAANNNNNNNNNNNNNNNNGGGN
NNGTNTNTTTTCCAAAANNTTTNACCTTCCNAAAAAACAAAAAAANAAAANGTTGTTNTGTCCCGGGTNG
ACCCCGNNTTANAAATTGAAAAANGTCCCAATCCTTTCCNNGAANCCCNGGTTTTTCCTTAAACCAAATN
TTTTTN
